>Addgene plasmid #61791 | psiCHECK-2-Smad5-3'UTR-MRE-1 MUT | addgene partial sequence | sequence record 105650 | psiCHECK2-F 5'-GTCCGCAACTACAACGCCTACCTT-3'
ATCTGCCTAAGATGTTCATCGAGTCCGACCCTGGGTTCTTTTCCAACGCTATTGTCGAGGGAGCTAAGAA
GTTCCCTAACACCGAGTTCGTGAAGGTGAAGGGCCTCCACTTCAGCCAGGAGGACGCTCCAGATGAAATG
GGTAAGTACATCAAGAGCTTCGTGGAGCGCGTGCTGAAGAACGAGCAGTAATTCTAGGCGATCGCTGCAG
AAGTATTCTTTCAACTATATTTTTAGTGGACTTGTTTTAATTTTAGAGGAATTTCCAGTACAGATGCTGT
GAGCTGACATGGAAAACAGATATTATTTTTTCTACATAATTGTGACCAACACATTTGTATTTTATGATGA
TATTACATTTGTTTGTATTCGTGTTCATTGTGATTAACTTTCAAAAGTATTGTAAACGATGTAGAGTATT
TTGCCCCTGTTGAAATGTTTAGCATTGATCTTAAACTGGAACGTACTTTTTCTTATTGTCCCAACGTTTT
TTAATTTGTTAAATTTTTTTTACAAAGTAGTTCATCACATAATGAAATTTTATCCTATAAGAGAACATAT
ATTGTGGAAAGCAGTAGATGATATTCCTCTGGGAATTTCTTTGCCTTACCACCTTTGAAAAAGCATACAT
TGTTTGCAAAACCTCAAAGTAGGGCTTGCTTAAAGGAAACTGTTGAATCTTGTTTGAAGGACACTGCAGT
CCTAACGTGTTCAGTGAAAGCAAGGTGGTAGATTTCTGGACGTCATACATTTACATTTAATATAGGTAAT
ATTCATCAGTGTAATGTGACTTCATGCCATATATATTTTGTAAAACAATTCCTTTTTAAAAACTTCAAGT
ATTTCTCATTTACTCAAATTTGTTGTAAGTCCTACTTAACAGTTAGTTACTGTGTGCTCTGTGGCCTTGT
TCAGCATTGTTTGCTGCTTTGGGCCAACAATTCAAGAACTCTAATTTTCCTGTGCATTAATCTTTTCATT
TTGCACTTTTATGGGTGACTGTCTTAGTGTAGCCTCTGGTAAAATACTGTTAGGTGGCCTGGTTTTAGAG
CTCCTCCTCGCTGCCTTGGCACTCCTT
