>Addgene plasmid #61791 | psiCHECK-2-Smad5-3'UTR-MRE-1 MUT | addgene partial sequence | sequence record 105653 | psiCHECK2-R 5'-CGAGGTCCGAAGACTCATTT-3'
AACCAACACACAGATGTAATGAAAATAAAGATATTTTATTGCGGCCAGCGGCCGCGTAAGCAGATTTTGA
GGTTTATTAAAACAAAGTATTAGCAAACAATATGCAAAAAAACCAAATTTCTTAAGAGTTATGGCTTTGA
GAGCACAATACAGTAAAACCTAATACATTTTTATAAGTATCAAAAGATGGCAGAATTGAAGCACGCTGCT
AGTGTACTTTCCTATGCCGTAAGCAGCAGCAGAACCCATACACAGAAGGAGGCAGACCTACAGTGCAGCC
ATCGTCTGCTCTGCATCATCCTCGGATGAAGCATCTTCCTCGGAGAAGGCAGGCCGGGGAACACAAGCAC
TCGCTCTGTAATCACATTCTTACCTGATTTAGGTAAGGACGGTCAAGCTGCAGCCTTAGCCAGCCGTGGT
AAAGAGTGCATTGCCTGACCGTCCTAAGGCTCCCCATGCTTCAGCTTCTCTCTGAGAATGGTGCTCTACG
AGACCTTCTCTCAAAAGAGCTCAGACCTAGCTGGAGTGTTGTAGCTGACACCAGTTCACAGCAAGAGAGG
CAGGACTATGGCGGGTGGGGGAAGGGCAAGCATGTGCCCAACTGCACACAAAATTCTCAACTTTTTACAA
AGAGTAACTTCAAACAAATCCTTAAAGGATAGCTACTCATGCCGATTTATACACTAAGTTATCTGCACAA
GGAGCACACCAGTCCCTTCCCTCTTCTGAGGACAGCCTGCTCCAGGACTCTCTTTGCTGAGGAAGAGGTC
ATTACTACACAGCAACCGTCACCAGCCCAATGCTTTAAACACATCACCGTGAATCTCCTTTCTGTGGTTC
TGGCATACCACCTGGTTGTAGGTGGTCACTTCAGTTTCAGTACAGATATATTCTGAGTTCTGTGCAATGC
TGGGCACTGAACACTAGACTCGATGCCTGCTAAGTGCTCGAGCACTGACCTACAGCCCTAGACAGG
