[The description below was written by a language model from this plasmid's Addgene catalogue record.]
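Description:
psiCHECK-2-Smad5-3'UTR-MRE-1 MUT is a dual-luciferase reporter plasmid built on the psiCHECK-2 backbone (about 6.3 kb without insert) and intended for transfection into mammalian cells to measure microRNA-mediated regulation of a 3' untranslated region. It is propagated in E. coli as a high-copy plasmid under ampicillin selection. No feature table accompanies the record, so the promoters and other backbone elements are not itemised. In general, psiCHECK-2 carries a Renilla luciferase gene with a cloning site immediately downstream of its stop codon, plus an independently expressed firefly luciferase cassette on the same plasmid that serves as an internal normalisation control.

The insert is an approximately 4.9 kb fragment of the mouse Smad5 3'UTR, cloned between AsiSI and NotI sites that both remain intact, which places it in the 3'UTR position of the reporter transcript. In this version the first miR-200c recognition element (MRE-1) has been mutated, although the record does not specify the exact nucleotide changes. Because the UTR is fused to the reporter, any repression exerted through it lowers the reporter signal relative to the internal control. Disrupting MRE-1 lets users test whether that particular site is needed for miR-200c-dependent repression, typically by comparison with a corresponding unmutated UTR reporter. The construct comes from work on how miR-200 promotes the mesenchymal-to-epithelial transition by suppressing members of the Zeb2 and Snail1 repressor complexes. The depositor notes that the cloned UTR may differ slightly from the closest GenBank reference sequences.
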