Addgene plasmid #61791: psiCHECK-2-Smad5-3'UTR-MRE-1 MUT
Purpose: Luciferase reporter containing the 3'UTR of mouse Smad5 with MRE-1 mutated
Depositing lab: Judy Lieberman. Depositing organization: Boston Children's Hospital. Publication: miR-200 promotes the mesenchymal to epithelial transition by suppressing multiple members of the Zeb2 and Snail1 transcriptional repressor complexes. Perdigao-Henriques R, Petrocca F, Altschuler G, Thomas MP, Le MT, Tan SM, Hide W, Lieberman J. Oncogene. 2015 Mar 23. doi: 10.1038/onc.2015.69. PubMed 25798844.
Backbone
  Vector backbone: psiCHECK-2
  Backbone size w/o insert (bp): 6273
  Vector type: Luciferase
Growth in bacteria
  Bacterial resistance: Ampicillin, 100 μg/mL
  Growth temperature: 37°C
  Growth strain: DH5alpha
  Copy number: High Copy
Gene/Insert
  Gene/Insert name: mouse Smad5 3'UTR with miR-200c MRE-1 mutated
  Species: M. musculus (mouse)
  Insert size (bp): 4900
  Mutation: miR-200c MRE-1 mutated
  Cloning method: Restriction Enzyme; 5′ cloning site AsiSI (not destroyed); 3′ cloning site NotI (not destroyed)
  Sequencing primers: 5′ 5'-GTCCGCAACTACAACGCCTACCTT-3'
Terms and licenses: Academic/Nonprofit Terms; Industry Terms: Not Available to Industry
Depositor comments: Note that the UTR sequence in this plasmid may have some minor discrepancies with top GenBank hits
How to cite: psiCHECK-2-Smad5-3'UTR-MRE-1 MUT was a gift from Judy Lieberman (Addgene plasmid # 61791 ; http://n2t.net/addgene:61791 ; RRID:Addgene_61791)
